>Addgene plasmid #206823 | pJethlpAmTurquoise2Ery | addgene full sequence | sequence record 415309 | Addgene NGS Result
GCCCCTGCAGCCGAATTATATTATTTTTGCCAAATAATTTTTAACAAAAGCTCTGAAGTCTTCTTCATTT
AAATTCTTAGATGATACTTCATCTGGAAAATTGTCCCAATTAGTAGCATCACGCTGTGAGTAAGTTCTAA
ACCATTTTTTTATTGTTGTATTATCTCTAATCTTACTACTCGATGAGTTTTCGGTATTATCTCTATTTTT
AACTTGGAGCAGGTTCCATTCATTGTTTTTTTCATCATAGTGAATAAAATCAACTGCTTTAACACTTGTG
CCTGAACACCATATCCATCCGGCGTAATACGACTCACTATAGGGAGAGCGGCCGCCAGATCTTCCGGATG
GCTCGAGTTTTTCAGCAAGATCATGGCAAACAAACAAGATTTGATCGCTAAAGTAGCAGAAGCTACAGAA
TTGACTAAGAAAGACTCAGCAGCAGCAGTTGAAGCTGTATTTGTAGCAGTAGCTGACTATCTTGCAGCTG
GTGAAAAAGTTCAATTGATCGGTTTTGGTAACTTTGAAGTTCGTGAGCGTGCAGAACGTAAAGGTCGCAA
CCCACAAACTGGTAAAGAAATGACAATTGCAGCTTCTAAAGTACCAGCATTCAAAGCTGGTAAAGCTCTT
AAAGACGCTGTTAAAGGATCCGGATCTGGTGGAGAAGCTGAAGCTAAAGGATCAGTGAGCAAGGGCGAGG
AGCTGTTCACCGGGGTGGTGCCCATCCTGGTCGAGCTGGACGGCGACGTAAACGGCCACAAGTTCAGCGT
GTCCGGCGAGGGCGAGGGCGATGCCACCTACGGCAAGCTGACCCTGAAGTTCATCTGCACCACCGGCAAG
CTGCCCGTGCCCTGGCCCACCCTCGTGACCACCCTGTCCTGGGGCGTGCAGTGCTTCGCCCGCTACCCCG
ACCACATGAAGCAGCACGACTTCTTCAAGTCCGCCATGCCCGAAGGCTACGTCCAGGAGCGCACCATCTT
CTTCAAGGACGACGGCAACTACAAGACCCGCGCCGAGGTGAAGTTCGAGGGCGACACCCTGGTGAACCGC
ATCGAGCTGAAGGGCATCGACTTCAAGGAGGACGGCAACATCCTGGGGCACAAGCTGGAGTACAACTACT
TCAGCGACAACGTCTATATCACCGCCGACAAGCAGAAGAACGGCATCAAGGCCAACTTCAAGATCCGCCA
CAACATCGAGGACGGCGGCGTGCAGCTCGCCGACCACTACCAGCAGAACACCCCCATCGGCGACGGCCCC
GTGCTGCTGCCCGACAACCACTACCTGAGCACCCAGTCCAAGCTGAGCAAAGACCCCAACGAGAAGCGCG
ATCACATGGTCCTGCTGGAGTTCGTGACCGCCGCCGGGATCACTCTCGGCATGGACGAGCTGTACAAGTA
ATAAGAATTCCAAACTTAAGAGTGTGTTGATAGTGCAGTATCTTAAAATTTTGTATAATAGGAATTGAAG
TTAAATTAGATGCTAAAAATTTGTAATTAAGAAGGAGTGATTACATGAACAAAAATATAAAATATTCTCA
AAACTTTTTAACGAGTGAAAAAGTACTCAACCAAATAATAAAACAATTGAATTTAAAAGAAACCGATACC
GTTTACGAAATTGGAACAGGTAAAGGGCATTTAACGACGAAACTGGCTAAAATAAGTAAACAGGTAACGT
CTATTGAATTAGACAGTCATCTATTCAACTTATCGTCAGAAAAATTAAAACTGAATACTCGTGTCACTTT
AATTCACCAAGATATTCTACAGTTTCAATTCCCTAACAAACAGAGGTATAAAATTGTTGGGAGTATTCCT
TACCATTTAAGCACACAAATTATTAAAAAAGTGGTTTTTGAAAGCCATGCGTCTGACATCTATCTGATTG
TTGAAGAAGGATTCTACAAGCGTACCTTGGATATTCACCGAACACTAGGGTTGCTCTTGCACACTCAAGT
CTCGATTCAGCAATTGCTTAAGCTGCCAGCGGAATGCTTTCATCCTAAACCAAAAGTAAACAGTGTCTTA
ATAAAACTTACCCGCCATACCACAGATGTTCCAGATAAATATTGGAAGCTATATACGTACTTTGTTTCAA
AATGGGTCAATCGAGAATATCGTCAACTGTTTACTAAAAATCAGTTTCATCAAGCAATGAAACACGCCAA
AGTAAACAATTTAAGTACCGTTACTTATGAGCAAGTATTGTCTATTTTTAATAGTTATCTATTATTTAAC
GGGAGGAAATAATTCTATGAGTCGCTTTTGTAAATTTGGAAAGTTACACGTTACTAAAGGGAATGTAGAT
AAATTATTAGGTATACTACTGACAGCTTCCAAGGAGCTAAAGAGGTCCAAGCTTCAGGAAACTGAGACAG
GAATTTTATTAAAAATTTAAATTTTGAAGAAAGTTCAGGGTTAATAGCATCCATTTTTTGCTTTGCAAGT
TCCTCAGCATTCTTAACAAAAGACGTCTCTTTTGACATGTTTAAAGTTTAAACCTCCTGTGTGAAATTAT
TATCCGCTCATAATTCCACACATTATACGAGCCGGAAGCATAAAGTGTAAAGCCTGGGGTGCCTAATGAG
TGAGCTAACTCACATTAATTGCGTTGCGCTCACTGCCAATTGCTTTCCAGTCGGGAAACCTGTCGTGCCA
GCTGCATTAATGAATCGGCCAACGCGCGGGGAGAGGCGGTTTGCGTATTGGGCGCTCTTCCGCTTCCTCG
CTCACTGACTCGCTGCGCTCGGTCGTTCGGCTGCGGCGAGCGGTATCAGCTCACTCAAAGGCGGTAATAC
GGTTATCCACAGAATCAGGGGATAACGCAGGAAAGAACATGTGAGCAAAAGGCCAGCAAAAGGCCAGGAA
CCGTAAAAAGGCCGCGTTGCTGGCGTTTTTCCATAGGCTCCGCCCCCCTGACGAGCATCACAAAAATCGA
CGCTCAAGTCAGAGGTGGCGAAACCCGACAGGACTATAAAGATACCAGGCGTTTCCCCCTGGAAGCTCCC
TCGTGCGCTCTCCTGTTCCGACCCTGCCGCTTACCGGATACCTGTCCGCCTTTCTCCCTTCGGGAAGCGT
GGCGCTTTCTCATAGCTCACGCTGTAGGTATCTCAGTTCGGTGTAGGTCGTTCGCTCCAAGCTGGGCTGT
GTGCACGAACCCCCCGTTCAGCCCGACCGCTGCGCCTTATCCGGTAACTATCGTCTTGAGTCCAACCCGG
TAAGACACGACTTATCGCCACTGGCAGCAGCCACTGGTAACAGGATTAGCAGAGCGAGGTATGTAGGCGG
TGCTACAGAGTTCTTGAAGTGGTGGCCTAACTACGGCTACACTAGAAGAACAGTATTTGGTATCTGCGCT
CTGCTGAAGCCAGTTACCTTCGGAAAAAGAGTTGGTAGCTCTTGATCCGGCAAACAAACCACCGCTGGTA
GCGGTGGTTTTTTTGTTTGCAAGCAGCAGATTACGCGCAGAAAAAAAGGATCTCAAGAAGATCCTTTGAT
CTTTTCTACGGGGTCTGACGCTCAGTGGAACGAAAACTCACGTTAAGGGATTTTGGTCATGAGATTATCA
AAAAGGATCTTCACCTAGATCCTTTTAAATTAAAAATGAAGTTTTAAATCAATCTAAAGTATATATGAGT
AAACTTGGTCTGACAGTTACCAATGCTTAATCAGTGAGGCACCTATCTCAGCGATCTGTCTATTTCGTTC
ATCCATAGTTGCCTGACTCCCCGTCGTGTAGATAACTACGATACGGGAGGGCTTACCATCTGGCCCCAGT
GCTGCAATGATACCGCGAGACCCACGCTCACCGGCTCCAGATTTATCAGCAATAAACCAGCCAGCCGGAA
GGGCCGAGCGCAGAAGTGGTCCTGCAACTTTATCCGCCTCCATCCAGTCTATTAATTGTTGCCGGGAAGC
TAGAGTAAGTAGTTCGCCAGTTAATAGTTTGCGCAACGTTGTTGCCATTGCTACAGGCATCGTGGTGTCA
CGCTCGTCGTTTGGTATGGCTTCATTCAGCTCCGGTTCCCAACGATCAAGGCGAGTTACATGATCCCCCA
TGTTGTGCAAAAAAGCGGTTAGCTCCTTCGGTCCTCCGATCGTTGTCAGAAGTAAGTTGGCCGCAGTGTT
ATCACTCATGGTTATGGCAGCACTGCATAATTCTCTTACTGTCATGCCATCCGTAAGATGCTTTTCTGTG
ACTGGTGAGTACTCAACCAAGTCATTCTGAGAATAGTGTATGCGGCGACCGAGTTGCTCTTGCCCGGCGT
CAATACGGGATAATACCGCGCCACATAGCAGAACTTTAAAAGTGCTCATCATTGGAAAACGTTCTTCGGG
GCGAAAACTCTCAAGGATCTTACCGCTGTTGAGATCCAGTTCGATGTAACCCACTCGTGCACCCAACTGA
TCTTCAGCATCTTTTACTTTCACCAGCGTTTCTGGGTGAGCAAAAACAGGAAGGCAAAATGCCGCAAAAA
AGGGAATAAGGGCGACACGGAAATGTTGAATACTCATACTCTTCCTTTTTCAATATTATTGAAGCATTTA
TCAGGGTTATTGTCTCATGAGCGGATACATATTTGAATGTATTTAGAAAAATAAACAAATAGGGGTTCCG
CGCACATTTCCCCGAAAAGTGCCACCTGACGTCTAAGAAACCATTATTATCATGACATTAACCTATAAAA
ATAGGCGTATCACGAGGCC
Features (pLannotate 1.2.2; 11 found; start..end, strand, type, name):
    305..323     +  promoter       T7 promoter: promoter for bacteriophage T7 RNA polymerase
    373..645     +  CDS            hup: DBH_STRMU - Also known as hlpA. Experimental evidence at protein level: Swiss-Prot protein existence level 1. Histone-like DNA-binding protein which is capable of wrapping DNA to stabilize it, and thus to prevent its denaturation under extreme environmental conditions. Seems also to act as a fortuitous virulence factor in delayed sequelae by binding to heparan sulfate-proteoglycans in the extracellular matrix of target organs and acting as a nidus for in situ immune complex formation. From Streptococcus mutans serotype c (strain ATCC 700610 / UA159).
    685..1401    +  CDS            mTurquoise2: enhanced monomeric variant of CFP (Goedhart et al., 2012) mammalian codon-optimized
   1515..2249    +  CDS            erm: ERM_STREE - Experimental evidence at protein level: Swiss-Prot protein existence level 1. This protein produces a dimethylation of the adenine residue at position 2085 in 23S rRNA, resulting in reduced affinity between ribosomes and macrolide-lincosamide-streptogramin B antibiotics. From Streptococcus pneumoniae.
   2360..2488    -  CDS            eco47IR (fragment): T2E7_ECOLX - Protein predicted: Swiss-Prot protein existence level 4. Recognizes the double-stranded sequence GGWCC and cleaves after G-1. From Escherichia coli.
   2541..2571    -  promoter       lac UV5 promoter: E. coli lac promoter with an "up" mutation
   2586..2607    -  protein_bind   CAP binding site: CAP binding activates transcription in the presence of cAMP. E. coli catabolite activator protein
   2632..2715    -  CDS            lacI (fragment): lac repressor; lacI; The lac repressor binds to the lac operator to inhibit transcription in E. coli. This inhibition can be relieved by adding lactose or isopropyl-β-D-thiogalactopyranoside (IPTG).
   2898..3486    -  rep_origin     ori: high-copy-number ColE1/pMB1/pBR322/pUC origin of replication
   3657..4517    -  CDS            AmpR: β-lactamase; bla; confers resistance to ampicillin, carbenicillin, and related antibiotics
   4518..4622    -  promoter       AmpR promoter: bla
