[The description below was written by a language model from this plasmid's Addgene catalogue record and pLannotate feature annotations shown in this document.]
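Description:
pJethlpAmTurquoise2Ery is a high-copy E. coli cloning plasmid built on the Thermo Scientific pJET PCR-cloning backbone and classified as a synthetic biology vector. It serves as a PCR template rather than as an expression or shuttle vector. It replicates through a ColE1/pUC-type origin and is selected in E. coli with ampicillin via the β-lactamase gene and its native promoter. The annotated sequence record (about 4.7 kb) also shows typical pJET remnants. These are a T7 promoter upstream of the cloning site and, on the opposite strand, a fragment of the eco47IR lethal gene with its lac UV5 promoter, CAP binding site and a lacI fragment. The eco47IR gene is disrupted by the insert, which is the basis of positive selection for recombinants in this backbone. No streptococcal replication origin is annotated.

The roughly 2 kb insert carries hlpA from Streptococcus pneumoniae, which encodes the histone-like, nucleoid-associated DNA-binding protein. The automated annotation matches it to the S. mutans hup homologue. It is fused at its C terminus to the cyan fluorescent protein mTurquoise2. Directly downstream lies erm(B), an rRNA methyltransferase gene expressed from its own promoter that confers erythromycin (macrolide-lincosamide-streptogramin B) resistance. The record does not identify a promoter for the hlpA fusion within the insert.

The stated purpose is to amplify the hlpA-mTurquoise2 cassette together with the linked erythromycin marker. This allows the fusion and its selectable marker to be moved as one unit into streptococci. The plasmid belongs to a modular toolbox for gene regulation and multi-colour imaging in these bacteria, where an HlpA fluorescent fusion would be expected to label the nucleoid.
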