Addgene plasmid #206823: pJethlpAmTurquoise2Ery
Purpose: Template for hlpA-mTurquoise2 amplification associated with erythromycin resistance gene
Depositing lab: Virginie Libante. Depositing organization: Universite de Lorraine. Publication: A modular genetic toolbox for precise gene regulation and multi-color imaging in streptococci. Mignolet J, Schmid A, Staub J, van der Meer JR, Veening JW, Libante V. Microlife. 2026 Feb 26;7:uqag006. doi: 10.1093/femsml/uqag006. eCollection 2026. PubMed 41834799.
Backbone
  Vector backbone: ClonepJetPCR
  Backbone manufacturer: Thermo Scientific
  Backbone size w/o insert (bp): 2715
  Vector type: Synthetic Biology
  Selectable markers: Erythromycin
Growth in bacteria
  Bacterial resistance: Ampicillin, 100 μg/mL
  Growth temperature: 37°C
  Growth strain: DH5alpha
  Copy number: High Copy
Gene/Insert
  Gene/Insert name: hlpA
  Species: Streptococcus pneumoniae
  Insert size (bp): 1987
  Tag / fusion protein: mTurquoise2 (C terminal on insert)
  Cloning method: Ligation Independent Cloning
  Sequencing primers: 5′ T7 promoter; 3′ M13-R(-46)
Resource information
  A portion of this plasmid was derived from a plasmid made by: Jan-Willem Veening Département de microbiologie fondamentale (DMF), Université de Lausanne
Terms and licenses: Academic/Nonprofit Terms; Industry Terms: Not Available to Industry
Depositor comments: erm(B) gene under its own promoter is placed downstream of hlpA-mTurquoise2 gene ; Please visit https://doi.org/10.1101/2025.05.10.653270 for bioRxiv preprint.
How to cite: pJethlpAmTurquoise2Ery was a gift from Virginie Libante (Addgene plasmid # 206823 ; http://n2t.net/addgene:206823 ; RRID:Addgene_206823)
